Addgene plasmid #164132: pcDNA™5/FRT/CMV_promoter-ciCas9-E2A-mRFP
Purpose: Expresses ciCas9 and mRFP in mammalian cells (an insertion vector to generate ciCas9-knockin cell lines)
Depositing lab: Hyongbum Kim. Depositing organization: Yonsei University Health System. Publication: Recording of elapsed time and temporal information about biological events using Cas9. Park J, Lim JM, Jung I, Heo SJ, Park J, Chang Y, Kim HK, Jung D, Yu JH, Min S, Yoon S, Cho SR, Park T, Kim HH. Cell. 2021 Jan 28. pii: S0092-8674(21)00014-3. doi: 10.1016/j.cell.2021.01.014. PubMed 33539780.
Backbone
  Vector backbone: pcDNA5-FRT
  Backbone manufacturer: Thermo Fisher
  Backbone size w/o insert (bp): 4000
  Total vector size (bp): 10381
  Vector type: Mammalian Expression, CRISPR, Synthetic Biology
  Selectable markers: Hygromycin
Growth in bacteria
  Bacterial resistance: Ampicillin, 100 μg/mL
  Growth temperature: 37°C
  Growth strain: NEB Stable
  Copy number: High Copy
Gene/Insert
  Gene/Insert name: ciCas9 (alt name: Chemically inducible SpCas9)
  Species: Synthetic
  Insert size (bp): 6050
  Promoter: CMV
  Cloning method: Unknown
  Sequencing primers: 5′ ttcgtggaacaacacaaacactacc; 3′ ttctttaagcagtccttccctgagg
Terms and licenses: Academic/Nonprofit Terms; Industry Terms: Not Available to Industry
How to cite: pcDNA™5/FRT/CMV_promoter-ciCas9-E2A-mRFP was a gift from Hyongbum Kim (Addgene plasmid # 164132 ; http://n2t.net/addgene:164132 ; RRID:Addgene_164132)
