[The description below was written by a language model from this plasmid's Addgene catalogue record and pLannotate feature annotations shown in this document.]
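Description:
pcDNA™5/FRT/CMV_promoter-ciCas9-E2A-mRFP is a 10,381 bp mammalian expression and genomic-insertion plasmid built on the pcDNA5-FRT backbone. It is designed to place a chemically inducible SpCas9 (ciCas9) cassette into cells at a defined locus and so generate ciCas9 knock-in lines. In bacteria it is maintained at high copy through a ColE1/pUC-type origin and selected with ampicillin (AmpR under its own bla promoter). A partial f1 ori and lac promoter/operator remnants are also annotated. For mammalian selection the backbone carries an FRT site immediately upstream of a hygromycin resistance coding sequence, followed by an SV40 poly(A) signal. In this type of vector, FLP-mediated recombination into a genomic FRT "landing pad" is what positions HygR for expression, so hygromycin resistance reports correct single-copy integration. The record does not specify which host cell line was used.

The payload is driven by the CMV enhancer/promoter. Short tet-operator-like fragments are annotated just downstream of it, hinting at a tetracycline-repressible CMV variant, although the catalogue entry lists only CMV. The open reading frame begins with a FLAG tag and S. pyogenes Cas9. Cas9 is interrupted by a BCL2L1 (Bcl-xL) segment inserted between its two annotated fragments and carries a short BAD-derived peptide at its C-terminus. This layout fits an autoinhibited design in which the intramolecular Bcl-xL–BAD interaction holds the nuclease inactive until a small-molecule disruptor releases it. An E2A self-cleaving peptide, stated in the name but not annotated, links ciCas9 to a red fluorescent reporter that the depositor calls mRFP and the annotation detects as TagRFP-like. The cassette ends with a bGH poly(A) signal. The associated work used Cas9 to record elapsed time and the timing of biological events.
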