Features (pLannotate 1.2.2; 26 found; start..end, strand, type, name):
      1..380     +  enhancer       CMV enhancer: human cytomegalovirus immediate early enhancer
    381..584     +  promoter       CMV promoter: human cytomegalovirus (CMV) immediate early promoter
    586..605     +  promoter       PLtetO-1 promoter (fragment): modified phage lambda PL promoter with tet operator sites (Lutz and Bujard, 1997)
    607..626     +  promoter       PLtetO-1 promoter (fragment): modified phage lambda PL promoter with tet operator sites (Lutz and Bujard, 1997)
    634..667     +  promoter       TRE3GV promoter (fragment): 3rd-generation Tet-responsive promoter that can be activated by binding of Tet-On® 3G, optimized for retroviral and lentiviral vectors
    750..770     +  CDS            FLAG (fragment): FLAG® epitope tag, followed by an enterokinase cleavage site
    770..1304    +  CDS            Cas9 (fragment): Cas9 (Csn1) endonuclease from the Streptococcus pyogenes Type II CRISPR/Cas system generates RNA-guided double strand breaks in DNA
   1305..1895    +  CDS            BCL2L1 (fragment): B2CL1_HUMAN - Also known as BCL2L, BCLX. Experimental evidence at protein level: Swiss-Prot protein existence level 1. Isoform Bcl-X(S) promotes apoptosis. From Homo sapiens (Human).
   1950..5132    +  CDS            Cas9 (fragment): Cas9 (Csn1) endonuclease from the Streptococcus pyogenes Type II CRISPR/Cas system generates RNA-guided double strand breaks in DNA
   5172..5261    +  CDS            BAD (fragment): BAD_HUMAN - Also known as BBC6, BCL2L8. Experimental evidence at protein level: Swiss-Prot protein existence level 1. Promotes cell death. Successfully competes for the binding to Bcl-X(L), Bcl-2 and Bcl-W, thereby affecting the level of heterodimerization of these proteins with BAX. Can reverse the death repressor activity of Bcl-X(L), but not that of Bcl-2 (By similarity). Appears to act as a link between growth factor receptor signaling and the apoptotic pathways. From Homo sapiens (Human).
   5343..6054    +  CDS            TagRFP (fragment): monomeric derivative of red fluorescent protein from Entacmaea quadricolor (Merzlyak et al., 2007) mammalian codon-optimized
   6105..6216    +  polyA_signal   bGH poly(A) signal: bovine growth hormone polyadenylation signal
   6333..6354    +  promoter       SV40 promoter (fragment): SV40 enhancer and early promoter
   6375..6608    +  rep_origin     f1 ori (fragment) (sequence partly withheld): f1 bacteriophage origin of replication; arrow indicates direction of (+) strand synthesis
   6613..6660    +  protein_bind   FRT: FLP-mediated recombination occurs in the 8-bp core sequence TCTAGAAA (Turan and Bode, 2011). FLP recombinase from the Saccharomyces cerevisiae 2μ plasmid
   6668..7690    +  CDS            HygR: aminoglycoside phosphotransferase from E. coli; aph(4)-Ia; confers resistance to hygromycin
   7700..7825    +  CDS            ble (fragment): BLE_KLEPN - Experimental evidence at protein level: Swiss-Prot protein existence level 1. Binding protein with a strong affinity to the bleomycin family of antibiotics. Binds to CL990; an antimitotic-antibiotic compound. From Klebsiella pneumoniae.
   7820..7941    +  polyA_signal   SV40 poly(A) signal: SV40 polyadenylation signal
   8014..8030    -  protein_bind   lac operator: The lac repressor binds to the lac operator to inhibit transcription in E. coli. This inhibition can be relieved by adding lactose or isopropyl-β-D-thiogalactopyranoside (IPTG). lac repressor encoded by lacI
   8038..8068    -  promoter       lac promoter: promoter for the E. coli lac operon
   8083..8104    -  protein_bind   CAP binding site: CAP binding activates transcription in the presence of cAMP. E. coli catabolite activator protein
   8117..8209    -  CDS            lacI (fragment): lac repressor; lacI; The lac repressor binds to the lac operator to inhibit transcription in E. coli. This inhibition can be relieved by adding lactose or isopropyl-β-D-thiogalactopyranoside (IPTG).
   8392..8980    -  rep_origin     ori: high-copy-number ColE1/pMB1/pBR322/pUC origin of replication
   9151..10011   -  CDS            AmpR: β-lactamase; bla; confers resistance to ampicillin, carbenicillin, and related antibiotics
  10012..10116   -  promoter       AmpR promoter: bla
  10175..10227   -  misc_feature   bom (fragment): basis of mobility region from pBR322
>Addgene plasmid #164132 | pcDNA™5/FRT/CMV_promoter-ciCas9-E2A-mRFP | addgene full sequence | sequence record 323774 | Addgene NGS Result
GACATTGATTATTGACTAGTTATTAATAGTAATCAATTACGGGGTCATTAGTTCATAGCCCATATATGGA
GTTCCGCGTTACATAACTTACGGTAAATGGCCCGCCTGGCTGACCGCCCAACGACCCCCGCCCATTGACG
TCAATAATGACGTATGTTCCCATAGTAACGCCAATAGGGACTTTCCATTGACGTCAATGGGTGGAGTATT
TACGGTAAACTGCCCACTTGGCAGTACATCAAGTGTATCATATGCCAAGTACGCCCCCTATTGACGTCAA
TGACGGTAAATGGCCCGCCTGGCATTATGCCCAGTACATGACCTTATGGGACTTTCCTACTTGGCAGTAC
ATCTACGTATTAGTCATCGCTATTACCATGGTGATGCGGTTTTGGCAGTACATCAATGGGCGTGGATAGC
GGTTTGACTCACGGGGATTTCCAAGTCTCCACCCCATTGACGTCAATGGGAGTTTGTTTTGGCACCAAAA
TCAACGGGACTTTCCAAAATGTCGTAACAACTCCGCCCCATTGACGCAAATGGGCGGTAGGCGTGTACGG
TGGGAGGTCTATATAAGCAGAGCTCTCCCTATCAGTGATAGAGATCTCCCTATCAGTGATAGAGATCGTC
GACGAGCTCGTTTAGTGAACCGTCAGATCGCCTGGAGACGCCATCCACGCTGTTTTGACCTCCATAGAAG
ACACCGGGACCGATCCAGCCTCCGGACTCTAGCGTTTGCCACCATGGACTACAAGGACGACGACGACAAG
GACAAGAAGTACTCCATTGGGCTCGATATCGGCACAAACAGCGTCGGCTGGGCCGTCATTACGGACGAGT
ACAAGGTGCCGAGCAAAAAATTCAAAGTTCTGGGCAATACCGATCGCCACAGCATAAAGAAGAACCTCAT
TGGCGCCCTCCTGTTCGACTCCGGGGAGACGGCCGAAGCCACGCGGCTCAAAAGAACAGCACGGCGCAGA
TATACCCGCAGAAAGAATCGGATCTGCTACCTGCAGGAGATCTTTAGTAATGAGATGGCTAAGGTGGATG
ACTCTTTCTTCCATAGGCTGGAGGAGTCCTTTTTGGTGGAGGAGGATAAAAAGCACGAGCGCCACCCAAT
CTTTGGCAATATCGTGGACGAGGTGGCGTACCATGAAAAGTACCCAACCATATATCATCTGAGGAAGAAG
CTTGTAGACAGTACTGATAAGGCTGACTTGCGGTTGATCTATCTCGCGCTGGCGCATATGATCAAATTTC
GGGGACACTTCCTCATCGAGGGGGACCTGAACCCAGACAACAGCAGCAACCGGGAGCTGGTGGTTGACTT
TCTCTCCTACAAGCTTTCCCAGAAAGGATACAGCTGGAGTCAGTTTAGTGATGTGGAAGAGAACAGGACT
GAGGCCCCAGAAGGGACTGAATCGGAGATGGAGACCCCCAGTGCCATCAATGGCAACCCATCCTGGCACC
TGGCAGACAGCCCCGCGGTGAATGGAGCCACTGGCCACAGCAGCAGTTTGGATGCCCGGGAGGTGATCCC
CATGGCAGCAGTAAAGCAAGCGCTGAGGGAGGCAGGCGACGAGTTTGAACTGCGGTACCGGCGGGCATTC
AGTGACCTGACATCCCAGCTCCACATCACCCCAGGGACAGCATATCAGAGCTTTGAACAGGTAGTGAATG
AACTCTTCCGGGATGGGGTAAACTGGGGTCGCATTGTGGCCTTTTTCTCCTTCGGCGGGGCACTGTGCGT
GGAAAGCGTAGACAAGGAGATGCAGGTATTGGTGAGTCGGATCGCAGCTTGGATGGCCACTTACCTGAAT
GACCACCTAGAGCCTTGGATCCAGGAGAACGGCGGCTGGGATACTTTTGTGGAACTCTATGGGAACAATG
GTAGCGGAACTGCTTCTGGGACTGGGAGTGGCACCGGTTCAGCAACAGGAAGCGGCACTGTGAACACGGA
GATCACCAAAGCTCCGCTGAGCGCTAGTATGATCAAGCGCTATGATGAGCACCACCAAGACTTGACTTTG
CTGAAGGCCCTTGTCAGACAGCAACTGCCTGAGAAGTACAAGGAAATTTTCTTCGATCAGTCTAAAAATG
GCTACGCCGGATACATTGACGGCGGAGCAAGCCAGGAGGAATTTTACAAATTTATTAAGCCCATCTTGGA
AAAAATGGACGGCACCGAGGAGCTGCTGGTAAAGCTTAACAGAGAAGATCTGTTGCGCAAACAGCGCACT
TTCGACAATGGAAGCATCCCCCACCAGATTCACCTGGGCGAACTGCACGCTATCCTCAGGCGGCAAGAGG
ATTTCTACCCCTTTTTGAAAGATAACAGGGAAAAGATTGAGAAAATCCTCACATTTCGGATACCCTACTA
TGTAGGCCCCCTCGCCCGGGGAAATTCCAGATTCGCGTGGATGACTCGCAAATCAGAAGAGACCATCACT
CCCTGGAACTTCGAGGAAGTCGTGGATAAGGGGGCCTCTGCCCAGTCCTTCATCGAAAGGATGACTAACT
TTGATAAAAATCTGCCTAACGAAAAGGTGCTTCCTAAACACTCTCTGCTGTACGAGTACTTCACAGTTTA
TAACGAGCTCACCAAGGTCAAATACGTCACAGAAGGGATGAGAAAGCCAGCATTCCTGTCTGGAGAGCAG
AAGAAAGCTATCGTGGACCTCCTCTTCAAGACGAACCGGAAAGTTACCGTGAAACAGCTCAAAGAAGACT
ATTTCAAAAAGATTGAATGTTTCGACTCTGTTGAAATCAGCGGAGTGGAGGATCGCTTCAACGCATCCCT
GGGAACGTATCACGATCTCCTGAAAATCATTAAAGACAAGGACTTCCTGGACAATGAGGAGAACGAGGAC
ATTCTTGAGGACATTGTCCTCACCCTTACGTTGTTTGAAGATAGGGAGATGATTGAAGAACGCTTGAAAA
CTTACGCTCATCTCTTCGACGACAAAGTCATGAAACAGCTCAAGAGGCGCCGATATACAGGATGGGGGCG
GCTGTCAAGAAAACTGATCAATGGGATCCGAGACAAGCAGAGTGGAAAGACAATCCTGGATTTTCTTAAG
TCCGATGGATTTGCCAACCGGAACTTCATGCAGTTGATCCATGATGACTCTCTCACCTTTAAGGAGGACA
TCCAGAAAGCACAAGTTTCTGGCCAGGGGGACAGTCTTCACGAGCACATCGCTAATCTTGCAGGTAGCCC
AGCTATCAAAAAGGGAATACTGCAGACCGTTAAGGTCGTGGATGAACTCGTCAAAGTAATGGGAAGGCAT
AAGCCCGAGAATATCGTTATCGAGATGGCCCGAGAGAACCAAACTACCCAGAAGGGACAGAAGAACAGTA
GGGAAAGGATGAAGAGGATTGAAGAGGGTATAAAAGAACTGGGGTCCCAAATCCTTAAGGAACACCCAGT
TGAAAACACCCAGCTTCAGAATGAGAAGCTCTACCTGTACTACCTGCAGAACGGCAGGGACATGTACGTG
GATCAGGAACTGGACATCAATCGGCTCTCCGACTACGACGTGGATCATATCGTGCCCCAGTCTTTTCTCA
AAGATGATTCTATTGATAATAAAGTGTTGACAAGATCCGATAAAAATAGAGGGAAGAGTGATAACGTCCC
CTCAGAAGAAGTTGTCAAGAAAATGAAAAATTATTGGCGGCAGCTGCTGAACGCCAAACTGATCACACAA
CGGAAGTTCGATAATCTGACTAAGGCTGAACGAGGTGGCCTGTCTGAGTTGGATAAAGCCGGCTTCATCA
AAAGGCAGCTTGTTGAGACACGCCAGATCACCAAGCACGTGGCCCAAATTCTCGATTCACGCATGAACAC
CAAGTACGATGAAAATGACAAACTGATTCGAGAGGTGAAAGTTATTACTCTGAAGTCTAAGCTGGTCTCA
GATTTCAGAAAGGACTTTCAGTTTTATAAGGTGAGAGAGATCAACAATTACCACCATGCGCATGATGCCT
ACCTGAATGCAGTGGTAGGCACTGCACTTATCAAAAAATATCCCAAGCTTGAATCTGAATTTGTTTACGG
AGACTATAAAGTGTACGATGTTAGGAAAATGATCGCAAAGTCTGAGCAGGAAATAGGCAAGGCCACCGCT
AAGTACTTCTTTTACAGCAATATTATGAATTTTTTCAAGACCGAGATTACACTGGCCAATGGAGAGATTC
GGAAGCGACCACTTATCGAAACAAACGGAGAAACAGGAGAAATCGTGTGGGACAAGGGTAGGGATTTCGC
GACAGTCCGGAAGGTCCTGTCCATGCCGCAGGTGAACATCGTTAAAAAGACCGAAGTACAGACCGGAGGC
TTCTCCAAGGAAAGTATCCTCCCGAAAAGGAACAGCGACAAGCTGATCGCACGCAAAAAAGATTGGGACC
CCAAGAAATACGGCGGATTCGATTCTCCTACAGTCGCTTACAGTGTACTGGTTGTGGCCAAAGTGGAGAA
AGGGAAGTCTAAAAAACTCAAAAGCGTCAAGGAACTGCTGGGCATCACAATCATGGAGCGATCAAGCTTC
GAAAAAAACCCCATCGACTTTCTCGAGGCGAAAGGATATAAAGAGGTCAAAAAAGACCTCATCATTAAGC
TTCCCAAGTACTCTCTCTTTGAGCTTGAAAACGGCCGGAAACGAATGCTCGCTAGTGCGGGCGAGCTGCA
GAAAGGTAACGAGCTGGCACTGCCCTCTAAATACGTTAATTTCTTGTATCTGGCCAGCCACTATGAAAAG
CTCAAAGGGTCTCCCGAAGATAATGAGCAGAAGCAGCTGTTCGTGGAACAACACAAACACTACCTTGATG
AGATCATCGAGCAAATAAGCGAATTCTCCAAAAGAGTGATCCTCGCCGACGCTAACCTCGATAAGGTGCT
TTCTGCTTACAATAAGCACAGGGATAAGCCCATCAGGGAGCAGGCAGAAAACATTATCCACTTGTTTACT
CTGACCAACTTGGGCGCGCCTGCAGCCTTCAAGTACTTCGACACCACCATAGACAGAAAGCGGTACACCT
CTACAAAGGAGGTCCTGGACGCCACACTGATTCATCAGTCAATTACGGGGCTCTATGAAACAAGAATCGA
CCTCTCTCAGCTCGGTGGAGACAGCAGGGCTGACCCCAAGAAGAAGAGGAAGGTGACAGGAAGCGGCACT
GCTCCCCCCAATCTCTGGGCAGCGCAGCGCTACGGCCGTGAGCTCCGAAGGATGGCCGATGAGGGTGAGG
GTTCCTTCAAGGAATTCGGAAGCGGGCAGTGCACCAACTACGCCCTGCTGAAGCTGGCCGGCGACGTGGA
GAGCAACCCCGGCCCCGGATCCATGGTGTCTAAGGGCGAAGAGCTGATTAAGGAGAACATGCACATGAAG
CTGTACATGGAGGGCACCGTGAACAACCACCACTTCAAGTGCACATCCGAGGGCGAAGGCAAGCCCTACG
AGGGCACCCAGACCATGAGAATCAAGGTGGTCGAGGGCGGCCCTCTCCCCTTCGCCTTCGACATCCTGGC
TACCAGCTTCATGTACGGCAGCAGAACCTTCATCAACCACACCCAGGGCATCCCCGACTTCTTTAAGCAG
TCCTTCCCTGAGGGCTTCACATGGGAGAGAGTCACCACATACGAGGACGGGGGCGTGCTGACCGCTACCC
AGGACACCAGCCTCCAGGACGGCTGCCTCATCTACAACGTCAAGATCAGAGGGGTGAACTTCCCATCCAA
CGGCCCTGTGATGCAGAAGAAAACACTCGGCTGGGAGGCCAACACCGAGATGCTGTACCCCGCTGACGGC
GGCCTGGAAGGCAGAAGCGACATGGCCCTGAAGCTCGTGGGCGGGGGCCACCTGATCTGCAACTTCAAGA
CCACATACAGATCCAAGAAACCCGCTAAGAACCTCAAGATGCCCGGCGTCTACTATGTGGACCACAGACT
GGAAAGAATCAAGGAGGCCGACAAAGAGACCTACGTCGAGCAGCACGAGGTGGCTGTGGCCAGATACTGC
GACCTCCCTAGCAAACTGGGGCACAAACTTAATTAAGGCCGCTCGAGTCTAGAGGGCCCGTTTAAACCCG
CTGATCAGCCTCGACTGTGCCTTCTAGTTGCCAGCCATCTGTTGTTTGCCCCTCCCCCGTGCCTTCCTTG
ACCCTGGAAGGTGCCACTCCCACTGTCCTTTCCTAATAAAATGAGGAAATTGCATCGCATTGTCTGAGTA
GGTGTCATTCTATTCTGGGGGGTAGGGTGGGGCAGGACAGCAAGGGGGAGGATTGGGAAGACAATAGCAG
GCATGCTGGGGATGCGGTGGGCTCTATGGCTTCTGAGGCGGAAAGAACCAGCTGGGGCTCTAGGGGGTAT
CCCC
[124 nt withheld, positions 6375-6498]
C
[91 nt withheld, positions 6500-6590]
AGGGTGATGGTTCACGTACCTAGAAGTTCCTATTCCGAAGTTCCTATTCTCTAGAAAGTATAGGAACTTC
CTTGGCCAAAAAGCCTGAACTCACCGCGACGTCTGTCGAGAAGTTTCTGATCGAAAAGTTCGACAGCGTC
TCCGACCTGATGCAGCTCTCGGAGGGCGAAGAATCTCGTGCTTTCAGCTTCGATGTAGGAGGGCGTGGAT
ATGTCCTGCGGGTAAATAGCTGCGCCGATGGTTTCTACAAAGATCGTTATGTTTATCGGCACTTTGCATC
GGCCGCGCTCCCGATTCCGGAAGTGCTTGACATTGGGGAATTCAGCGAGAGCCTGACCTATTGCATCTCC
CGCCGTGCACAGGGTGTCACGTTGCAAGACCTGCCTGAAACCGAACTGCCCGCTGTTCTGCAGCCGGTCG
CGGAGGCCATGGATGCGATCGCTGCGGCCGATCTTAGCCAGACGAGCGGGTTCGGCCCATTCGGACCGCA
AGGAATCGGTCAATACACTACATGGCGTGATTTCATATGCGCGATTGCTGATCCCCATGTGTATCACTGG
CAAACTGTGATGGACGACACCGTCAGTGCGTCCGTCGCGCAGGCTCTCGATGAGCTGATGCTTTGGGCCG
AGGACTGCCCCGAAGTCCGGCACCTCGTGCACGCGGATTTCGGCTCCAACAATGTCCTGACGGACAATGG
CCGCATAACAGCGGTCATTGACTGGAGCGAGGCGATGTTCGGGGATTCCCAATACGAGGTCGCCAACATC
TTCTTCTGGAGGCCGTGGTTGGCTTGTATGGAGCAGCAGACGCGCTACTTCGAGCGGAGGCATCCGGAGC
TTGCAGGATCGCCGCGGCTCCGGGCGTATATGCTCCGCATTGGTCTTGACCAACTCTATCAGAGCTTGGT
TGACGGCAATTTCGATGATGCAGCTTGGGCGCAGGGTCGATGCGACGCAATCGTCCGATCCGGAGCCGGG
ACTGTCGGGCGTACACAAATCGCCCGCAGAAGCGCGGCCGTCTGGACCGATGGCTGTGTAGAAGTACTCG
CCGATAGTGGAAACCGACGCCCCAGCACTCGTCCGAGGGCAAAGGAATAGCACGTACTACGAGATTTCGA
TTCCACCGCCGCCTTCTATGAAAGGTTGGGCTTCGGAATCGTTTTCCGGGACGCCGGCTGGATGATCCTC
CAGCGCGGGGATCTCATGCTGGAGTTCTTCGCCCACCCCAACTTGTTTATTGCAGCTTATAATGGTTACA
AATAAAGCAATAGCATCACAAATTTCACAAATAAAGCATTTTTTTCACTGCATTCTAGTTGTGGTTTGTC
CAAACTCATCAATGTATCTTATCATGTCTGTATACCGTCGACCTCTAGCTAGAGCTTGGCGTAATCATGG
TCATAGCTGTTTCCTGTGTGAAATTGTTATCCGCTCACAATTCCACACAACATACGAGCCGGAAGCATAA
AGTGTAAAGCCTGGGGTGCCTAATGAGTGAGCTAACTCACATTAATTGCGTTGCGCTCACTGCCCGCTTT
CCAGTCGGGAAACCTGTCGTGCCAGCTGCATTAATGAATCGGCCAACGCGCGGGGAGAGGCGGTTTGCGT
ATTGGGCGCTCTTCCGCTTCCTCGCTCACTGACTCGCTGCGCTCGGTCGTTCGGCTGCGGCGAGCGGTAT
CAGCTCACTCAAAGGCGGTAATACGGTTATCCACAGAATCAGGGGATAACGCAGGAAAGAACATGTGAGC
AAAAGGCCAGCAAAAGGCCAGGAACCGTAAAAAGGCCGCGTTGCTGGCGTTTTTCCATAGGCTCCGCCCC
CCTGACGAGCATCACAAAAATCGACGCTCAAGTCAGAGGTGGCGAAACCCGACAGGACTATAAAGATACC
AGGCGTTTCCCCCTGGAAGCTCCCTCGTGCGCTCTCCTGTTCCGACCCTGCCGCTTACCGGATACCTGTC
CGCCTTTCTCCCTTCGGGAAGCGTGGCGCTTTCTCATAGCTCACGCTGTAGGTATCTCAGTTCGGTGTAG
GTCGTTCGCTCCAAGCTGGGCTGTGTGCACGAACCCCCCGTTCAGCCCGACCGCTGCGCCTTATCCGGTA
ACTATCGTCTTGAGTCCAACCCGGTAAGACACGACTTATCGCCACTGGCAGCAGCCACTGGTAACAGGAT
TAGCAGAGCGAGGTATGTAGGCGGTGCTACAGAGTTCTTGAAGTGGTGGCCTAACTACGGCTACACTAGA
AGAACAGTATTTGGTATCTGCGCTCTGCTGAAGCCAGTTACCTTCGGAAAAAGAGTTGGTAGCTCTTGAT
CCGGCAAACAAACCACCGCTGGTAGCGGTGGTTTTTTTGTTTGCAAGCAGCAGATTACGCGCAGAAAAAA
AGGATCTCAAGAAGATCCTTTGATCTTTTCTACGGGGTCTGACGCTCAGTGGAACGAAAACTCACGTTAA
GGGATTTTGGTCATGAGATTATCAAAAAGGATCTTCACCTAGATCCTTTTAAATTAAAAATGAAGTTTTA
AATCAATCTAAAGTATATATGAGTAAACTTGGTCTGACAGTTACCAATGCTTAATCAGTGAGGCACCTAT
CTCAGCGATCTGTCTATTTCGTTCATCCATAGTTGCCTGACTCCCCGTCGTGTAGATAACTACGATACGG
GAGGGCTTACCATCTGGCCCCAGTGCTGCAATGATACCGCGAGACCCACGCTCACCGGCTCCAGATTTAT
CAGCAATAAACCAGCCAGCCGGAAGGGCCGAGCGCAGAAGTGGTCCTGCAACTTTATCCGCCTCCATCCA
GTCTATTAATTGTTGCCGGGAAGCTAGAGTAAGTAGTTCGCCAGTTAATAGTTTGCGCAACGTTGTTGCC
ATTGCTACAGGCATCGTGGTGTCACGCTCGTCGTTTGGTATGGCTTCATTCAGCTCCGGTTCCCAACGAT
CAAGGCGAGTTACATGATCCCCCATGTTGTGCAAAAAAGCGGTTAGCTCCTTCGGTCCTCCGATCGTTGT
CAGAAGTAAGTTGGCCGCAGTGTTATCACTCATGGTTATGGCAGCACTGCATAATTCTCTTACTGTCATG
CCATCCGTAAGATGCTTTTCTGTGACTGGTGAGTACTCAACCAAGTCATTCTGAGAATAGTGTATGTGGC
GACCGAGTTGCTCTTGCCCGGCGTCAATACGGGATAATACCGCGCCACATAGCAGAACTTTAAAAGTGCT
CATCATTGGAAAACGTTCTTCGGGGCGAAAACTCTCAAGGATCTTACCGCTGTTGAGATCCAGTTCGATG
TAACCCACTCGTGCACCCAACTGATCTTCAGCATCTTTTACTTTCACCAGCGTTTCTGGGTGAGCAAAAA
CAGGAAGGCAAAATGCCGCAAAAAAGGGAATAAGGGCGACACGGAAATGTTGAATACTCATACTCTTCCT
TTTTCAATATTATTGAAGCATTTATCAGGGTTATTGTCTCATGAGCGGATACATATTTGAATGTATTTAG
AAAAATAAACAAATAGGGGTTCCGCGCACATTTCCCCGAAAAGTGCCACCTGACGTCGACGGATCGGGAG
ATCTCCCGATCCCCTATGGTGCACTCTCAGTACAATCTGCTCTGATGCCGCATAGTTAAGCCAGTATCTG
CTCCCTGCTTGTGTGTTGGAGGTCGCTGAGTAGTGCGCGAGCAAAATTTAAGCTACAACAAGGCAAGGCT
TGACCGACAATTGCATGAAGAATCTGCTTAGGGTTAGGCGTTTTGCGCTGCTTCGCGATGTACGGGCCAG
ATATACGCGTT
